>Addgene plasmid #193572 | CLC-FKBP-EGFP | addgene full sequence | sequence record 380170 | Addgene NGS Result
CATGCATTAGTTATTAATAGTAATCAATTACGGGGTCATTAGTTCATAGCCCATATATGGAGTTCCGCGT
TACATAACTTACGGTAAATGGCCCGCCTGGCTGACCGCCCAACGACCCCCGCCCATTGACGTCAATAATG
ACGTATGTTCCCATAGTAACGCCAATAGGGACTTTCCATTGACGTCAATGGGTGGAGTATTTACGGTAAA
CTGCCCACTTGGCAGTACATCAAGTGTATCATATGCCAAGTACGCCCCCTATTGACGTCAATGACGGTAA
ATGGCCCGCCTGGCATTATGCCCAGTACATGACCTTATGGGACTTTCCTACTTGGCAGTACATCTACGTA
TTAGTCATCGCTATTACCATGGTGATGCGGTTTTGGCAGTACATCAATGGGCGTGGATAGCGGTTTGACT
CACGGGGATTTCCAAGTCTCCACCCCATTGACGTCAATGGGAGTTTGTTTTGGCACCAAAATCAACGGGA
CTTTCCAAAATGTCGTAACAACTCCGCCCCATTGACGCAAATGGGCGGTAGGCGTGTACGGTGGGAGGTC
TATATAAGCAGAGCTGGTTTAGTGAACCGTCAGATCCGCTAGCGCTACCGGACTCAGATCTCGAGCTCAA
GCTTCGAATTCTGCAGTCGACGGTACCGCGGGCCCGGGATCCACCGGTCGCCACCATGGCTGATGACTTT
GGCTTCTTCTCGTCGTCGGAGAGTGGTGCCCCGGAGGCGGCGGAGGAGGACCCGGCGGCCGCCTTCCTGG
CCCAGCAGGAGAGCGAGATTGCAGGCATAGAGAACGACGAGGGCTTCGGGGCACCTGCCGGCAGCCATGC
GGCCCCCGCACAGCCGGGCCCCACGAGTGGGGCTGGTTCTGAGGACATGGGGACCACAGTCAATGGAGAT
GTGTTTCAGGAGGCCAACGGTCCTGCTGATGGCTACGCAGCCATTGCCCAGGCTGACAGGCTGACCCAGG
AGCCTGAGAGCATCCGCAAGTGGCGAGAGGAGCAGAGGAAACGGCTGCAAGAGCTGGATGCTGCATCTAA
GGTCACGGAACAGGAATGGCGGGAGAAGGCCAAGAAGGACCTGGAGGAGTGGAACCAGCGCCAGAGTGAA
CAAGTAGAGAAGAACAAGATCAACAACCGGGCATCCGAGGAGGCTTTCGTGAAGGAATCCAAGGAGGAGA
CCCCAGGCACAGAGTGGGAGAAGGTGGCCCAGCTATGTGACTTCAACCCCAAGAGCAGCAAGCAGTGCAA
AGATGTGTCCCGCCTGCGCTCGGTGCTCATGTCCCTGAAGCAGACGCCACTGTCCCGCGGCGGATCCGGA
GGGTCTATGGGAGTGCAGGTGGAAACCATCTCCCCAGGAGACGGGCGCACCTTCCCCAAGCGCGGCCAGA
CCTGCGTGGTGCACTACACCGGGATGCTTGAAGATGGAAAGAAATTTGATTCCTCCCGGGACAGAAACAA
GCCCTTTAAGTTTATGCTAGGCAAGCAGGAGGTGATCCGAGGCTGGGAAGAAGGGGTTGCCCAGATGAGT
GTGGGTCAGAGAGCCAAACTGACTATATCTCCAGATTATGCCTATGGTGCCACTGGGCACCCAGGCATCA
TCCCACCACATGCCACTCTCGTCTTCGATGTGGAGCTTCTAAAACTGGAAGGAGGATCCGGAGGGTCTAT
GGTGAGCAAGGGCGAGGAGCTGTTCACCGGGGTGGTGCCCATCCTGGTCGAGCTGGACGGCGACGTAAAC
GGCCACAAGTTCAGCGTGTCCGGCGAGGGCGAGGGCGATGCCACCTACGGCAAGCTGACCCTGAAGTTCA
TCTGCACCACCGGCAAGCTGCCCGTGCCCTGGCCCACCCTCGTGACCACCCTGACCTACGGCGTGCAGTG
CTTCAGCCGCTACCCCGACCACATGAAGCAGCACGACTTCTTCAAGTCCGCCATGCCCGAAGGCTACGTC
CAGGAGCGCACCATCTTCTTCAAGGACGACGGCAACTACAAGACCCGCGCCGAGGTGAAGTTCGAGGGCG
ACACCCTGGTGAACCGCATCGAGCTGAAGGGCATCGACTTCAAGGAGGACGGCAACATCCTGGGGCACAA
GCTGGAGTACAACTACAACAGCCACAACGTCTATATCATGGCCGACAAGCAGAAGAACGGCATCAAGGTG
AACTTCAAGATCCGCCACAACATCGAGGACGGCAGCGTGCAGCTCGCCGACCACTACCAGCAGAACACCC
CCATCGGCGACGGCCCCGTGCTGCTGCCCGACAACCACTACCTGAGCACCCAGTCCAAGCTGAGCAAAGA
CCCCAACGAGAAGCGCGATCACATGGTCCTGCTGGAGTTCGTGACCGCCGCCGGCTAAAGCGGCCGCGAC
TCTAGATCATAATCAGCCATACCACATTTGTAGAGGTTTTACTTGCTTTAAAAAACCTCCCACACCTCCC
CCTGAACCTGAAACATAAAATGAATGCAATTGTTGTTGTTAACTTGTTTATTGCAGCTTATAATGGTTAC
AAATAAAGCAATAGCATCACAAATTTCACAAATAAAGCATTTTTTTCACTGCATTCTAGTTGTGGTTTGT
CCAAACTCATCAATGTATCTTAAGGCGTAAATTGTAAGCGTTAATATTTTGTTAAAATTCGCGTTAAATT
TTTGTTAAATCAGCTCATTTTTTAACCAATAGGCCGAAATCGGCAAAATCCCTTATAAATCAAAAGAATA
GACCGAGATAGGGT
[37 nt withheld, positions 2745-2781]
AAAGAACGTGGACTCCAACGTCAAAGG
[49 nt withheld, positions 2809-2857]
T
[91 nt withheld, positions 2859-2949]
G
[124 nt withheld, positions 2951-3074]
CAGGTGGCACTTTTCGGGGAAATGTGCGCGGAACCCCTATTTGTTTATTTTTCTAAATACATTCAAATAT
GTATCCGCTCATGAGACAATAACCCTGATAAATGCTTCAATAATATTGAAAAAGGAAGAGTCCTGAGGCG
GAAAGAACCAGCTGTGGAATGTGTGTCAGTTAGGGTGTGGAAAGTCCCCAGGCTCCCCAGCAGGCAGAAG
TATGCAAAGCATGCATCTCAATTAGTCAGCAACCAGGTGTGGAAAGTCCCCAGGCTCCCCAGCAGGCAGA
AGTATGCAAAGCATGCATCTCAATTAGTCAGCAACCATAGTCCCGCCCCTAACTCCGCCCATCCCGCCCC
TAACTCCGCCCAGTTCCGCCCATTCTCCGCCCCATGGCTGACTAATTTTTTTTATTTATGCAGAGGCCGA
GGCCGCCTCGGCCTCTGAGCTATTCCAGAAGTAGTGAGGAGGCTTTTTTGGAGGCCTAGGCTTTTGCAAA
GATCGATCAAGAGACAGGATGAGGATCGTTTCGCATGATTGAACAAGATGGATTGCACGCAGGTTCTCCG
GCCGCTTGGGTGGAGAGGCTATTCGGCTATGACTGGGCACAACAGACAATCGGCTGCTCTGATGCCGCCG
TGTTCCGGCTGTCAGCGCAGGGGCGCCCGGTTCTTTTTGTCAAGACCGACCTGTCCGGTGCCCTGAATGA
ACTGCAAGACGAGGCAGCGCGGCTATCGTGGCTGGCCACGACGGGCGTTCCTTGCGCAGCTGTGCTCGAC
GTTGTCACTGAAGCGGGAAGGGACTGGCTGCTATTGGGCGAAGTGCCGGGGCAGGATCTCCTGTCATCTC
ACCTTGCTCCTGCCGAGAAAGTATCCATCATGGCTGATGCAATGCGGCGGCTGCATACGCTTGATCCGGC
TACCTGCCCATTCGACCACCAAGCGAAACATCGCATCGAGCGAGCACGTACTCGGATGGAAGCCGGTCTT
GTCGATCAGGATGATCTGGACGAAGAGCATCAGGGGCTCGCGCCAGCCGAACTGTTCGCCAGGCTCAAGG
CGAGCATGCCCGACGGCGAGGATCTCGTCGTGACCCATGGCGATGCCTGCTTGCCGAATATCATGGTGGA
AAATGGCCGCTTTTCTGGATTCATCGACTGTGGCCGGCTGGGTGTGGCGGACCGCTATCAGGACATAGCG
TTGGCTACCCGTGATATTGCTGAAGAGCTTGGCGGCGAATGGGCTGACCGCTTCCTCGTGCTTTACGGTA
TCGCCGCTCCCGATTCGCAGCGCATCGCCTTCTATCGCCTTCTTGACGAGTTCTTCTGAGCGGGACTCTG
GGGTTCGAAATGACCGACCAAGCGACGCCCAACCTGCCATCACGAGATTTCGATTCCACCGCCGCCTTCT
ATGAAAGGTTGGGCTTCGGAATCGTTTTCCGGGACGCCGGCTGGATGATCCTCCAGCGCGGGGATCTCAT
GCTGGAGTTCTTCGCCCACCCTAGGGGGAGGCTAACTGAAACACGGAAGGAGACAATACCGGAAGGAACC
CGCGCTATGACGGCAATAAAAAGACAGAATAAAACGCACGGTGTTGGGTCGTTTGTTCATAAACGCGGGG
TTCGGTCCCAGGGCTGGCACTCTGTCGATACCCCACCGAGACCCCATTGGGGCCAATACGCCCGCGTTTC
TTCCTTTTCCCCACCCCACCCCCCAAGTTCGGGTGAAGGCCCAGGGCTCGCAGCCAACGTCGGGGCGGCA
GGCCCTGCCATAGCCTCAGGTTACTCATATATACTTTAGATTGATTTAAAACTTCATTTTTAATTTAAAA
GGATCTAGGTGAAGATCCTTTTTGATAATCTCATGACCAAAATCCCTTAACGTGAGTTTTCGTTCCACTG
AGCGTCAGACCCCGTAGAAAAGATCAAAGGATCTTCTTGAGATCCTTTTTTTCTGCGCGTAATCTGCTGC
TTGCAAACAAAAAAACCACCGCTACCAGCGGTGGTTTGTTTGCCGGATCAAGAGCTACCAACTCTTTTTC
CGAAGGTAACTGGCTTCAGCAGAGCGCAGATACCAAATACTGTTCTTCTAGTGTAGCCGTAGTTAGGCCA
CCACTTCAAGAACTCTGTAGCACCGCCTACATACCTCGCTCTGCTAATCCTGTTACCAGTGGCTGCTGCC
AGTGGCGATAAGTCGTGTCTTACCGGGTTGGACTCAAGACGATAGTTACCGGATAAGGCGCAGCGGTCGG
GCTGAACGGGGGGTTCGTGCACACAGCCCAGCTTGGAGCGAACGACCTACACCGAACTGAGATACCTACA
GCGTGAGCTATGAGAAAGCGCCACGCTTCCCGAAGGGAGAAAGGCGGACAGGTATCCGGTAAGCGGCAGG
GTCGGAACAGGAGAGCGCACGAGGGAGCTTCCAGGGGGAAACGCCTGGTATCTTTATAGTCCTGTCGGGT
TTCGCCACCTCTGACTTGAGCGTCGATTTTTGTGATGCTCGTCAGGGGGGCGGAGCCTATGGAAAAACGC
CAGCAACGCGGCCTTTTTACGGTTCCTGGCCTTTTGCTGGCCTTTTGCTCACATGTTCTTTCCTGCGTTA
TCCCCTGATTCTGTGGATAACCGTATTACCGC
Features (pLannotate 1.2.2; 16 found; start..end, strand, type, name):
     68..371     +  enhancer       CMV enhancer: human cytomegalovirus immediate early enhancer
    372..575     +  promoter       CMV promoter: human cytomegalovirus (CMV) immediate early promoter
    598..678     +  misc_feature   MCS: multiple cloning site
    686..1318    +  CDS            CLTB (fragment): CLCB_HUMAN - Experimental evidence at protein level: Swiss-Prot protein existence level 1. Clathrin is the major protein of the polyhedral coat of coated pits and vesicles. From Homo sapiens (Human).
   1337..1660    +  CDS            FKBP1A: FKB1A_HUMAN - Also known as FKBP1, FKBP12. Experimental evidence at protein level: Swiss-Prot protein existence level 1. Keeps in an inactive conformation TGFBR1, the TGF-beta type I serine/threonine kinase receptor, preventing TGF-beta receptor activation in absence of ligand. Recruits SMAD7 to ACVR1B which prevents the association of SMAD2 and SMAD3 with the activin receptor complex, thereby blocking the activin signal. May modulate the RYR1 calcium channel activity. PPIases accelerate the folding of proteins. It catalyzes the cis-trans isomerization of proline imidic peptide bonds in oligop
   1685..2365    +  CDS            (3-F)Tyr-EGFP: (3-F)Tyr-EGFP is a basic (constitutively fluorescent) green fluorescent protein published in 2004, derived from Aequorea victoria.
   2385..2468    +  CDS            large T antigen (fragment): large T antigen from SV40 (simian virus 40)
   2491..2612    +  polyA_signal   SV40 poly(A) signal: SV40 polyadenylation signal
   2646..3074    -  rep_origin     f1 ori (sequence partly withheld): f1 bacteriophage origin of replication; arrow indicates direction of (+) strand synthesis
   3101..3205    +  promoter       AmpR promoter: bla
   3207..3564    +  promoter       SV40 promoter: SV40 enhancer and early promoter
   3599..4393    +  CDS            NeoR/KanR: aminoglycoside phosphotransferase from Tn5; aph(3')-II (or nptII); confers resistance to neomycin, kanamycin, and G418 (Geneticin®)
   4414..4566    +  CDS            ble (fragment): BLE_KLEPN - Experimental evidence at protein level: Swiss-Prot protein existence level 1. Binding protein with a strong affinity to the bleomycin family of antibiotics. Binds to CL990; an antimitotic-antibiotic compound. From Klebsiella pneumoniae.
   4625..4672    +  polyA_signal   HSV TK poly(A) signal: herpes simplex virus thymidine kinase polyadenylation signal (Cole and Stacy, 1985)
   4763..4779    -  polyA_signal   bGH poly(A) signal (fragment): bovine growth hormone polyadenylation signal
   5001..5589    +  rep_origin     ori: high-copy-number ColE1/pMB1/pBR322/pUC origin of replication
