[The description below was written by a language model from this plasmid's Addgene catalogue record and pLannotate feature annotations shown in this document.]
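Description:
CLC-FKBP-EGFP is a 5,696 bp mammalian expression plasmid built on the Clontech pEGFP-N1 backbone. It is maintained in E. coli through a high-copy ColE1/pUC-type origin and selected with kanamycin. The single NeoR/KanR gene (Tn5 aminoglycoside phosphotransferase) sits behind tandem bacterial (bla-type) and SV40 early promoters and is followed by the HSV TK polyadenylation signal. This arrangement gives kanamycin resistance in bacteria and can give G418 resistance in transfected mammalian cells. An f1 origin is also present. Short hits annotated as fragments of ble, bGH poly(A) and SV40 large T antigen look like backbone remnants or incidental matches rather than functional parts.

The payload is a single fusion open reading frame driven by the CMV immediate early enhancer and promoter and terminated by the SV40 poly(A) signal. It begins with the 633 bp coding sequence of human clathrin light chain B (CLTB), followed by FKBP (FKBP1A/FKBP12) and then a green fluorescent protein, both C-terminal to the insert. The annotation tool labels the fluorescent protein as an EGFP variant, while the catalogue entry specifies monomeric mEGFP. The insert was assembled by Gibson cloning, with portions derived from two earlier deposited plasmids.

FKBP is commonly used as one half of a rapamycin-induced dimerization pair with an FRB-tagged partner, although the record does not spell out how it is used here. The fluorescent tag allows clathrin-coated structures to be imaged in live or fixed cells. The associated study concerns conformational switching in clathrin light chain and its effect on lattice structure and endocytosis at the plasma membrane of mammalian cells.
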