Addgene plasmid #193572: CLC-FKBP-EGFP
Purpose: Expresses human Clathrin Light Chain B tagged with FKBP and mEGFP in mammalian cells.
Depositing lab: Justin Taraska. Depositing organization: National Heart, Lung, and Blood Institute (NHLBI). Publication: A conformational switch in clathrin light chain regulates lattice structure and endocytosis at the plasma membrane of mammalian cells. Obashi K, Sochacki KA, Strub MP, Taraska JW. Nat Commun. 2023 Feb 9;14(1):732. doi: 10.1038/s41467-023-36304-7. PubMed 36759616.
Backbone
  Vector backbone: pEGFP-N1
  Backbone manufacturer: Clontech
  Total vector size (bp): 5696
  Vector type: Mammalian Expression
Growth in bacteria
  Bacterial resistance: Kanamycin, 50 μg/mL
  Growth temperature: 37°C
  Growth strain: DH5alpha
  Copy number: Unknown
Gene/Insert
  Gene/Insert name: Clathrin light chain B
  Species: H. sapiens (human)
  Insert size (bp): 633
  GenBank ID: NM_001834.5
  Entrez Gene: CLTB (a.k.a. LCB)
  Promoter: CMV
  Tag / fusion protein: FKBP (C terminal on insert); mEGFP (C terminal on insert)
  Cloning method: Gibson Cloning
  Sequencing primers: 5′ CMV-F; 3′ SV40pArev
Resource information
  A portion of this plasmid was derived from a plasmid made by: Addgene #79997 and #20160
Terms and licenses: Academic/Nonprofit Terms; Industry Terms: Not Available to Industry
Depositor comments: Please visit https://doi.org/10.1101/2022.03.21.485138 for bioRxiv preprint.
How to cite: CLC-FKBP-EGFP was a gift from Justin Taraska (Addgene plasmid # 193572 ; http://n2t.net/addgene:193572 ; RRID:Addgene_193572)
